>Addgene plasmid #219209 | SFFV-MXI1-Brd 267 | addgene full sequence | sequence record 448986 | Addgene NGS Result
ATTTATGCAGAGGCCGAGGCCGCCTCGGCCTCTGAGCTATTCCAGAAGTAGTGAGGAGGCTTTTTTGGAG
GCCTAGGGACGTACCCAATTCGCCCTATAGTGAGTCGTATTACGCGCGCTCACTGGCCGTCGTTTTACAA
CGTCGTGACTGGGAAAACCCTGGCGTTACCCAACTTAATCGCCTTGCAGCACATCCCCCTTTCGCCAGCT
GGCGTAATAGCGAAGAGGCCCGCACCGATCGCCCTTCCCAACAGTTGCGCAGCCTGAATGGCGAATGGG
[124 nt withheld, positions 280-403]
C
[91 nt withheld, positions 405-495]
A
[49 nt withheld, positions 497-545]
CCTTTGACGTTGGAGTCCACGTTCTTT
[37 nt withheld, positions 573-609]
ACCCTATCTCGGTCTATTCTTTTGATTTATAAGGGATTTTGCCGATTTCGGCCTATTGGTTAAAAAATGA
GCTGATTTAACAAAAATTTAACGCGAATTTTAACAAAATATTAACGCTTACAATTTAGGTGGCACTTTTC
GGGGAAATGTGCGCGGAACCCCTATTTGTTTATTTTTCTAAATACATTCAAATATGTATCCGCTCATGAG
ACAATAACCCTGATAAATGCTTCAATAATATTGAAAAAGGAAGAGTATGAGTATTCAACATTTCCGTGTC
GCCCTTATTCCCTTTTTTGCGGCATTTTGCCTTCCTGTTTTTGCTCACCCAGAAACGCTGGTGAAAGTAA
AAGATGCTGAAGATCAGTTGGGTGCACGAGTGGGTTACATCGAACTGGATCTCAACAGCGGTAAGATCCT
TGAGAGTTTTCGCCCCGAAGAACGTTTTCCAATGATGAGCACTTTTAAAGTTCTGCTATGTGGCGCGGTA
TTATCCCGTATTGACGCCGGGCAAGAGCAACTCGGTCGCCGCATACACTATTCTCAGAATGACTTGGTTG
AGTACTCACCAGTCACAGAAAAGCATCTTACGGATGGCATGACAGTAAGAGAATTATGCAGTGCTGCCAT
AACCATGAGTGATAACACTGCGGCCAACTTACTTCTGACAACGATCGGAGGACCGAAGGAGCTAACCGCT
TTTTTGCACAACATGGGGGATCATGTAACTCGCCTTGATCGTTGGGAACCGGAGCTGAATGAAGCCATAC
CAAACGACGAGCGTGACACCACGATGCCTGTAGCAATGGCAACAACGTTGCGCAAACTATTAACTGGCGA
ACTACTTACTCTAGCTTCCCGGCAACAATTAATAGACTGGATGGAGGCGGATAAAGTTGCAGGACCACTT
CTGCGCTCGGCCCTTCCGGCTGGCTGGTTTATTGCTGATAAATCTGGAGCCGGTGAGCGTGGGTCTCGCG
GTATCATTGCAGCACTGGGGCCAGATGGTAAGCCCTCCCGTATCGTAGTTATCTACACGACGGGGAGTCA
GGCAACTATGGATGAACGAAATAGACAGATCGCTGAGATAGGTGCCTCACTGATTAAGCATTGGTAACTG
TCAGACCAAGTTTACTCATATATACTTTAGATTGATTTAAAACTTCATTTTTAATTTAAAAGGATCTAGG
TGAAGATCCTTTTTGATAATCTCATGACCAAAATCCCTTAACGTGAGTTTTCGTTCCACTGAGCGTCAGA
CCCCGTAGAAAAGATCAAAGGATCTTCTTGAGATCCTTTTTTTCTGCGCGTAATCTGCTGCTTGCAAACA
AAAAAACCACCGCTACCAGCGGTGGTTTGTTTGCCGGATCAAGAGCTACCAACTCTTTTTCCGAAGGTAA
CTGGCTTCAGCAGAGCGCAGATACCAAATACTGTTCTTCTAGTGTAGCCGTAGTTAGGCCACCACTTCAA
GAACTCTGTAGCACCGCCTACATACCTCGCTCTGCTAATCCTGTTACCAGTGGCTGCTGCCAGTGGCGAT
AAGTCGTGTCTTACCGGGTTGGACTCAAGACGATAGTTACCGGATAAGGCGCAGCGGTCGGGCTGAACGG
GGGGTTCGTGCACACAGCCCAGCTTGGAGCGAACGACCTACACCGAACTGAGATACCTACAGCGTGAGCT
ATGAGAAAGCGCCACGCTTCCCGAAGGGAGAAAGGCGGACAGGTATCCGGTAAGCGGCAGGGTCGGAACA
GGAGAGCGCACGAGGGAGCTTCCAGGGGGAAACGCCTGGTATCTTTATAGTCCTGTCGGGTTTCGCCACC
TCTGACTTGAGCGTCGATTTTTGTGATGCTCGTCAGGGGGGCGGAGCCTATGGAAAAACGCCAGCAACGC
GGCCTTTTTACGGTTCCTGGCCTTTTGCTGGCCTTTTGCTCACATGTTCTTTCCTGCGTTATCCCCTGAT
TCTGTGGATAACCGTATTACCGCCTTTGAGTGAGCTGATACCGCTCGCCGCAGCCGAACGACCGAGCGCA
GCGAGTCAGTGAGCGAGGAAGCGGAAGAGCGCCCAATACGCAAACCGCCTCTCCCCGCGCGTTGGCCGAT
TCATTAATGCAGCTGGCACGACAGGTTTCCCGACTGGAAAGCGGGCAGTGAGCGCAACGCAATTAATGTG
AGTTAGCTCACTCATTAGGCACCCCAGGCTTTACACTTTATGCTTCCGGCTCGTATGTTGTGTGGAATTG
TGAGCGGATAACAATTTCACACAGGAAACAGCTATGACCATGATTACGCCAAGCGCGCAATTAACCCTCA
CTAAAGGGAACAAAAGCTGGAGCTGCAAGCTTAATGTAGTCTTATGCAATACTCTTGTAGTCTTGCAACA
TGGTAACGATGAGTTAGCAACATGCCTTACAAGGAGAGAAAAAGCACCGTGCATGCCGATTGGTGGAAGT
AAGGTGGTACGATCGTGCCTTATTAGGAAGGCAACAGACGGGTCTGACATGGATTGGACGAACCACTGAA
TTGCCGCATTGCAGAGATATTGTATTTAAGTGCCTAGCTCGATACATAAACGGGTCTCTCTGGTTAGACC
AGATCTGAGCCTGGGAGCTCTCTGGCTAACTAGGGAACCCACTGCTTAAGCCTCAATAAAGCTTGCCTTG
AGTGCTTCAAGTAGTGTGTGCCCGTCTGTTGTGTGACTCTGGTAACTAGAGATCCCTCAGACCCTTTTAG
TCAGTGTGGAAAATCTCTAGCAGTGGCGCCCGAACAGGGACTTGAAAGCGAAAGGGAAACCAGAGGAGCT
CTCTCGACGCAGGACTCGGCTTGCTGAAGCGCGCACGGCAAGAGGCGAGGGGCGGCGACTGGTGAGTACG
CCAAAAATTTTGACTAGCGGAGGCTAGAAGGAGAGAGATGGGTGCGAGAGCGTCAGTATTAAGCGGGGGA
GAATTAGATCGCGATGGGAAAAAATTCGGTTAAGGCCAGGGGGAAAGAAAAAATATAAATTAAAACATAT
AGTATGGGCAAGCAGGGAGCTAGAACGATTCGCAGTTAATCCTGGCCTGTTAGAAACATCAGAAGGCTGT
AGACAAATACTGGGACAGCTACAACCATCCCTTCAGACAGGATCAGAAGAACTTAGATCATTATATAATA
CAGTAGCAACCCTCTATTGTGTGCATCAAAGGATAGAGATAAAAGACACCAAGGAAGCTTTAGACAAGAT
AGAGGAAGAGCAAAACAAAAGTAAGACCACCGCACAGCAAGCGGCCGCTGATCTTCAGACCTGGAGGAGG
AGATATGAGGGACAATTGGAGAAGTGAATTATATAAATATAAAGTAGTAAAAATTGAACCATTAGGAGTA
GCACCCACCAAGGCAAAGAGAAGAGTGGTGCAGAGAGAAAAAAGAGCAGTGGGAATAGGAGCTTTGTTCC
TTGGGTTCTTGGGAGCAGCAGGAAGCACTATGGGCGCAGCGTCAATGACGCTGACGGTACAGGCCAGACA
ATTATTGTCTGGTATAGTGCAGCAGCAGAACAATTTGCTGAGGGCTATTGAGGCGCAACAGCATCTGTTG
CAACTCACAGTCTGGGGCATCAAGCAGCTCCAGGCAAGAATCCTGGCTGTGGAAAGATACCTAAAGGATC
AACAGCTCCTGGGGATTTGGGGTTGCTCTGGAAAACTCATTTGCACCACTGCTGTGCCTTGGAATGCTAG
TTGGAGTAATAAATCTCTGGAACAGATTTGGAATCACACGACCTGGATGGAGTGGGACAGAGAAATTAAC
AATTACACAAGCTTAATACACTCCTTAATTGAAGAATCGCAAAACCAGCAAGAAAAGAATGAACAAGAAT
TATTGGAATTAGATAAATGGGCAAGTTTGTGGAATTGGTTTAACATAACAAATTGGCTGTGGTATATAAA
ATTATTCATAATGATAGTAGGAGGCTTGGTAGGTTTAAGAATAGTTTTTGCTGTACTTTCTATAGTGAAT
AGAGTTAGGCAGGGATATTCACCATTATCGTTTCAGACCCACCTCCCAACCCCGAGGGGACCCGACAGGC
CCGAAGGAATAGAAGAAGAAGGTGGAGAGAGAGACAGAGACAGATCCATTCGATTAGTGAACGGATCTCG
ACGGTATCGGTTAACTTTTAAAAGAAAAGGGGGGATTGGGGGGTACAGTGCAGGGGAAAGAATAGTAGAC
ATAATAGCAACAGACATACAAACTAAAGAATTACAAAAACAAATTACAAAAATTCAAAATTTTATCGATC
ACGAGACTAGCCTCGAGCTGGCTGCAGTAACGCCATTTTGCAAGGCATGGAAAAATACCAAACCAAGAAT
AGAGAAGTTCAGATCAAGGGCGGGTACATGAAAATAGCTAACGTTGGGCCAAACAGGATATCTGCGGTGA
GCAGTTTCGGCCCCGGCCCGGGGCCAAGAACAGATGGTCACCGCAGTTTCGGCCCCGGCCCGAGGCCAAG
AACAGATGGTCCCCAGATATGGCCCAACCCTCAGCAGTTTCTTAAGACCCATCAGATGTTTCCAGGCTCC
CCCAAGGACCTGAAATGACCCTGCGCCTTATTTGAATTAACCAATCAGCCTGCTTCTCGCTTCTGTTCGC
GCGCTTCTGCTTCCCGAGCTCTATAAAAGAGCTCACAACCCCTCACTCGGCGCGCCAGTCCTCCGACAGA
CTGAGTCGGCCGGTCGAATCAAGCTTATCGATACCGTCGACGGATCCGCTAGCCCGCGGTTCGAAATGGA
GCGGGTGAAGATGATCAACGTGCAGCGTCTGCTGGAGGCTGCCGAGTTTTTGGAGCGCCGGGAGCGAGAG
TGTGAACATGGCTACGCCTCTTCATTCCCGTCCATGCCGAGCCCCCGACTGCAGCATTCAAAGCCCCCAC
GGAGGTTGAGCCGGGCACAGAAACACAGCAGCGGGAGCAGCAACACCAGCACTGCCAACAGATCTACACA
CAATGAGCTGGAAAAGAATCGACGAGCTCATCTGCGCCTTTGTTTAGAACGCTTAAAAGTTCTGATTCCA
CTAGGACCAGACTGCACCCGGCACACAACACTTGGTTTGCTCAACAAAGCCAAAGCACACATCAAGAAAC
TTGAAGAAGCTGAAAGAAAAAGCCAGCACCAGCTCGAGAATTTGGAACGAGAACAGAGATTTTTAAAGTG
GCGACTGGAACAGCTGCAGGGTCCTCAGGAGATGGAACGAATACGAATGGACAGCATTGGATCAACTATT
TCTTCAGATCGTTCTGATTCAGAGCGAGAGGAGATTGAAGTGGATGTTGAAAGCACAGAGTTCTCCCATG
GAGAAGTGGACAATATAAGTACCACCAGCATCAGTGACATTGATGACCACAGCAGCCTGCCGAGTATTGG
GAGTGACGAGGGTTACTCCAGTGCCAGTGTCAAACTTTCATTCACTTCATAGACCGGTCGGATCCCCCGG
GCTGCAGGAATTCGAGCATCTTACCGCCATTTATTCCCATATTTGTTCTGTTTTTCTTGATTTGGGTATA
CATTTAAATGTTAATAAAACAAAATGGTGGGGCAATCATTTACATTTTTAGGGATATGTAATTACTAGTT
CAGGTGTATTGCCACAAGACAAACATGTTAAGAAACTTTCCCGTTATTTACGCTCTGTTCCTGTTAATCA
ACCTCTGGATTACAAAATTTGTGAAAGATTGACTGATATTCTTAACTATGTTGCTCCTTTTACGCTGTGT
GGATATGCTGCTTTAATGCCTCTGTATCATGCTATTGCTTCCCGTACGGCTTTCGTTTTCTCCTCCTTGT
ATAAATCCTGGTTGCTGTCTCTTTATGAGGAGTTGTGGCCCGTTGTCCGTCAACGTGGCGTGGTGTGCTC
TGTGTTTGCTGACGCAACCCCCACTGGCTGGGGCATTGCCACCACCTGTCAACTCCTTTCTGGGACTTTC
GCTTTCCCCCTCCCGATCGCCACGGCAGAACTCATCGCCGCCTGCCTTGCCCGCTGCTGGACAGGGGCTA
GGTTGCTGGGCACTGATAATTCCGTGGTGTTGTCGGGGAAGCTGACGTCCTTTGCAATTCGATATCAAGC
TGTACCTTCTAGATGTACAGTCCGATTAGCGCTTCTAGACCAATGACTTACAAGGCAGCTGTAGATCTTA
GCCACTTTTTAAAAGAAAAGGGGGGACTGGAAGGGCTAATTCACTCCCAACGAAGACAAGATCTGCTTTT
TGCTTGTACTGGGTCTCTCTGGTTAGACCAGATCTGAGCCTGGGAGCTCTCTGGCTAACTAGGGAACCCA
CTGCTTAAGCCTCAATAAAGCTTGCCTTGAGTGCTTCAAGTAGTGTGTGCCCGTCTGTTGTGTGACTCTG
GTAACTAGAGATCCCTCAGACCCTTTTAGTCAGTGTGGAAAATCTCTAGCAGTAGTAGTTCATGTCATCT
TATTATTCAGTATTTATAACTTGCAAAGAAATGAATATCAGAGAGTGAGAGGAACTTGTTTATTGCAGCT
TATAATGGTTACAAATAAAGCAATAGCATCACAAATTTCACAAATAAAGCATTTTTTTCACTGCATTCTA
GTTGTGGTTTGTCCAAACTCATCAATGTATCTTATCATGTCTGGCTCTAGCTATCCCGCCCCTAACTCCG
CCCATCCCGCCCCTAACTCCGCCCAGTTCCGCCCATTCTCCGCCCCATGGCTGACTAATTTTTTTT
Features (pLannotate 1.2.2; 29 found; start..end, strand, type, name):
     94..112     -  promoter       T7 promoter: promoter for bacteriophage T7 RNA polymerase
    120..275     +  CDS            lacZα (fragment): LacZα fragment of β-galactosidase; lacZ fragment
    280..708     +  rep_origin     f1 ori (sequence partly withheld): f1 bacteriophage origin of replication; arrow indicates direction of (+) strand synthesis
    761..865     +  promoter       AmpR promoter: bla
    866..1726    +  CDS            AmpR: β-lactamase; bla; confers resistance to ampicillin, carbenicillin, and related antibiotics
   1897..2485    +  rep_origin     ori: high-copy-number ColE1/pMB1/pBR322/pUC origin of replication
   2668..2760    +  CDS            lacI (fragment): lac repressor; lacI; The lac repressor binds to the lac operator to inhibit transcription in E. coli. This inhibition can be relieved by adding lactose or isopropyl-β-D-thiogalactopyranoside (IPTG).
   2773..2794    +  protein_bind   CAP binding site: CAP binding activates transcription in the presence of cAMP. E. coli catabolite activator protein
   2809..2839    +  promoter       lac promoter: promoter for the E. coli lac operon
   2847..2863    +  protein_bind   lac operator: The lac repressor binds to the lac operator to inhibit transcription in E. coli. This inhibition can be relieved by adding lactose or isopropyl-β-D-thiogalactopyranoside (IPTG). lac repressor encoded by lacI
   2908..2926    +  promoter       T3 promoter: promoter for bacteriophage T3 RNA polymerase
   2954..3180    +  promoter       RSV promoter: Rous sarcoma virus enhancer/promoter
   3181..3361    +  LTR            5' LTR (truncated): truncated 5' long terminal repeat (LTR) from HIV-1
   3408..3533    +  misc_feature   HIV-1 Ψ: packaging signal of human immunodeficiency virus type 1
   3517..3880    +  CDS            HIV-1 gag (fragment): gag protein from human immunodeficiency virus 1; gag
   4026..4259    +  misc_feature   RRE: The Rev response element (RRE) of HIV-1 allows for Rev-dependent mRNA export from the nucleus to the cytoplasm.
   4636..4736    +  CDS            Rev (fragment): human immunodeficiency virus 1 (HIV-1) Rev protein; rev; enhances nuclear export of unspliced and incompletely spliced viral mRNAs
   4755..4872    +  misc_feature   cPPT/CTS: central polypurine tract and central termination sequence of HIV-1
   4906..5307    +  promoter       SFFV promoter: spleen focus-forming virus long terminal repeat (LTR) promoter
   5317..5340    +  misc_feature   MCS (fragment): pBluescript multiple cloning site
   5365..6048    +  CDS            MXI1: MXI1_HUMAN - Also known as BHLHC11. Experimental evidence at protein level: Swiss-Prot protein existence level 1. Transcriptional repressor. MXI1 binds with MAX to form a sequence-specific DNA-binding protein complex which recognizes the core sequence 5'-CAC[GA]TG-3'. MXI1 thus antagonizes MYC transcriptional activity by competing for MAX. From Homo sapiens (Human).
   6059..6084    +  misc_feature   MCS (fragment): pBluescript multiple cloning site
   6084..6143    +  CDS            S (fragment): HBSAG_WHV6 - Experimental evidence at transcript level: Swiss-Prot protein existence level 2. The middle envelope protein plays an important role in the budding of the virion. It is involved in the induction of budding in a nucleocapsid independent way. In this process the majority of envelope proteins bud to form subviral lipoprotein particles of 22 nm of diameter that do not contain a nucleocapsid (By similarity). From Woodchuck hepatitis B virus (isolate w64/pWS23) (WHV).
   6275..6678    +  misc_feature   WPRE: woodchuck hepatitis virus posttranscriptional regulatory element
   6736..6795    +  CDS            nef (fragment): NEF_HV1Z2 - Experimental evidence at protein level: Swiss-Prot protein existence level 1. Extracellular Nef protein targets CD4(+) T-lymphocytes for apoptosis by interacting with CXCR4 surface receptors. From Human immunodeficiency virus type 1 group M subtype D (isolate Z2/CDC-Z34) (HIV-1).
   6797..7030    +  LTR            3' LTR (ΔU3): self-inactivating 3' long terminal repeat (LTR) from HIV-1
   7102..7223    +  polyA_signal   SV40 poly(A) signal: SV40 polyadenylation signal
   7242..7263    +  rep_origin     SV40 ori (fragment): SV40 origin of replication
   7263..73      +  rep_origin     SV40 ori (across the origin): SV40 origin of replication
