[The description below was written by a language model from this plasmid's Addgene catalogue record and pLannotate feature annotations shown in this document.]
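Description:
SFFV-MXI1-Brd 267 is a third-generation-style, self-inactivating HIV-1 lentiviral transfer plasmid built on the SFFV-MCS backbone and carrying the human transcription factor MXI1 together with an assigned DNA barcode. In bacteria it is maintained through a high-copy ColE1/pUC-type origin and selected with ampicillin via the β-lactamase gene. An f1 origin, lac regulatory remnants, a lacZα fragment, and flanking T7 and T3 promoters are pBluescript-like leftovers of the cloning backbone. An SV40 origin and an SV40 polyadenylation signal lie downstream of the viral cassette.

The viral genome is transcribed in packaging cells from an RSV enhancer/promoter fused to a truncated 5' LTR. It contains the Ψ packaging signal with a partial gag sequence, the Rev response element for Rev-dependent nuclear export, and the cPPT/CTS, which aids nuclear import of the reverse-transcribed genome. The ΔU3 3' LTR inactivates LTR promoter activity after integration, so expression in transduced cells depends on the internal spleen focus-forming virus (SFFV) promoter, which is strong in haematopoietic and many other mammalian cell types. This promoter drives the MXI1 coding sequence, about 690 bp, cloned between two preserved restriction sites; no epitope tag, reporter or mammalian selection marker is annotated. MXI1 is a bHLH repressor that dimerises with MAX and antagonises MYC. A WPRE follows to enhance transcript stability and expression. According to the depositor, the barcode sits after the WPRE at an XbaI site, although it is not separately annotated in the feature table. Because it lies within the transcribed region, the barcode should allow the delivered factor to be identified from sequencing reads. The plasmid belongs to a barcoded library for combinatorial transcription factor screening in immune cell reprogramming.
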