Addgene plasmid #219209: SFFV-MXI1-Brd 267
Purpose: Transcription factor MXI1 with a specific barcode assigned.
Depositing lab: Filipe Pereira. Depositing organization: Center for Neuroscience and Cell Biology, University of Coimbra. Publication: A combinatorial transcription factor screening platform for immune cell reprogramming. Kurochkin I, Altman AR, Caiado I, Pertiga-Cabral D, Halitzki E, Minaeva M, Zimmermannova O, Henriques-Oliveira L, Klein D, Nair M, Oliveira D, Cajal LR, Knittel R, Feick C, Ringner M, Martin M, Cirovic B, Pires CF, Rosa FF, Sitnicka E, Theis FJ, Pereira CF. Cell Syst. 2026 Jan 21;17(1):101457. doi: 10.1016/j.cels.2025.101457. Epub 2026 Jan 14. PubMed 41539305.
Backbone
  Vector backbone: SFFV-MCS
  Backbone size w/o insert (bp): 6638
  Vector type: Lentiviral
Growth in bacteria
  Bacterial resistance: Ampicillin, 100 μg/mL
  Growth temperature: 37°C
  Growth strain: NEB Stable
  Copy number: High Copy
Gene/Insert
  Gene/Insert name: MXI1
  Species: H. sapiens (human)
  Insert size (bp): 687
  Entrez Gene: MXI1 (a.k.a. RP11-549L6.1, MAD2, MXD2, MXI, bHLHc11)
  Promoter: The spleen focus-forming virus (SFFV) promoter
  Cloning method: Restriction Enzyme; 5′ cloning site Bsp119I (not destroyed); 3′ cloning site BstHI (not destroyed)
Terms and licenses: Academic/Nonprofit Terms; Industry Terms: Not Available to Industry
Depositor comments: Barcode sequence cloned into XbaI restriction site. Design of plasmid is as follows: SFFV-[TF sequence]-WPRE-[Barcode sequence].
How to cite: SFFV-MXI1-Brd 267 was a gift from Filipe Pereira (Addgene plasmid # 219209 ; http://n2t.net/addgene:219209 ; RRID:Addgene_219209)
