>Addgene plasmid #219209 | SFFV-MXI1-Brd 267 | depositor partial sequence | sequence record 428107 | TF ORF
ATGGAGCGGGTGAAGATGATCAACGTGCAGCGTCTGCTGGAGGCTGCCGAGTTTTTGGAGCGCCGGGAGC
GAGAGTGTGAACATGGCTACGCCTCTTCATTCCCGTCCATGCCGAGCCCCCGACTGCAGCATTCAAAGCC
CCCACGGAGGTTGAGCCGGGCACAGAAACACAGCAGCGGGAGCAGCAACACCAGCACTGCCAACAGATCT
ACACACAATGAGCTGGAAAAGAATCGACGAGCTCATCTGCGCCTTTGTTTAGAACGCTTAAAAGTTCTGA
TTCCACTAGGACCAGACTGCACCCGGCACACAACACTTGGTTTGCTCAACAAAGCCAAAGCACACATCAA
GAAACTTGAAGAAGCTGAAAGAAAAAGCCAGCACCAGCTCGAGAATTTGGAACGAGAACAGAGATTTTTA
AAGTGGCGACTGGAACAGCTGCAGGGTCCTCAGGAGATGGAACGAATACGAATGGACAGCATTGGATCAA
CTATTTCTTCAGATCGTTCTGATTCAGAGCGAGAGGAGATTGAAGTGGATGTTGAAAGCACAGAGTTCTC
CCATGGAGAAGTGGACAATATAAGTACCACCAGCATCAGTGACATTGATGACCACAGCAGCCTGCCGAGT
ATTGGGAGTGACGAGGGTTACTCCAGTGCCAGTGTCAAACTTTCATTCACTTCATAG
