>Addgene plasmid #219209 | SFFV-MXI1-Brd 267 | depositor partial sequence | sequence record 428108 | Barcode sequence
TGTACAGTCCGATTAGCGCT
